>Addgene plasmid #239043 | AAV-DIO-beta-Endorphin | addgene full sequence | sequence record 473455 | Addgene NGS Result
CCTGCAGGCAGCTGCGCGCTCGCTCGCTCACTGAGGCCGCCCGGGCAAAGCCCGGGCGTCGGGCGACCTT
TGGTCGCCCGGCCTCAGTGAGCGAGCGAGCGCGCAGAGAGGGAGTGGCCAACTCCATCACTAGGGGTTCC
TTCTAGACAACTTTGTATAGAAAAGTTGCTCGACATTGATTATTGACTAGTTATTAATAGTAATCAATTA
CGGGGTCATTAGTTCATAGCCCATATATGGAGTTCCGCGTTACATAACTTACGGTAAATGGCCCGCCTGG
CTGACCGCCCAACGACCCCCGCCCATTGACGTCAATAATGACGTATGTTCCCATAGTAACGCCAATAGGG
ACTTTCCATTGACGTCAATGGGTGGAGTATTTACGGTAAACTGCCCACTTGGCAGTACATCAAGTGTATC
ATATGCCAAGTACGCCCCCTATTGACGTCAATGACGGTAAATGGCCCGCCTGGCATTATGCCCAGTACAT
GACCTTATGGGACTTTCCTACTTGGCAGTACATCTACGTATTAGTCATCGCTATTACCATGGTCGAGGTG
AGCCCCACGTTCTGCTTCACTCTCCCCATCTCCCCCCCCTCCCCACCCCCAATTTTGTATTTATTTATTT
TTTAATTATTTTGTGCAGCGATGGGGGCGGGGGGGGGGGGGGGGCGCGCGCCAGGCGGGGCGGGGCGGGG
CGAGGGGCGGGGCGGGGCGAGGCGGAGAGGTGCGGCGGCAGCCAATCAGAGCGGCGCGCTCCGAAAGTTT
CCTTTTATGGCGAGGCGGCGGCGGCGGCGGCCCTATAAAAAGCGAAGCGCGCGGCGGGCGGGAGTCGCTG
CGCGCTGCCTTCGCCCCGTGCCCCGCTCCGCCGCCGCCTCGCGCCGCCCGCCCCGGCTCTGACTGACCGC
GTTACTCCCACAGGTGAGCGGGCGGGACGGCCCTTCTCCTCCGGGCTGTAATTAGCGCTTGGTTTAATGA
CGGCTTGTTTCTTTTCTGTGGCTGCGTGAAAGCCTTGAGGGGCTCCGGGAGGGCCCTTTGTGCGGGGGGA
GCGGCTCGGGGGGTGCGTGCGTGTGTGTGTGCGTGGGGAGCGCCGCGTGCGGCTCCGCGCTGCCCGGCGG
CTGTGAGCGCTGCGGGCGCGGCGCGGGGCTTTGTGCGCTCCGCAGTGTGCGCGAGGGGAGCGCGGCCGGG
GGCGGTGCCCCGCGGTGCGGGGGGGGCTGCGAGGGGAACAAAGGCTGCGTGCGGGGTGTGTGCGTGGGGG
GGTGAGCAGGGGGTGTGGGCGCGTCGGTCGGGCTGCAACCCCCCCTGCACCCCCCTCCCCGAGTTGCTGA
GCACGGCCCGGCTTCGGGTGCGGGGCTCCGTACGGGGCGTGGCGCGGGGCTCGCCGTGCCGGGCGGGGGG
TGGCGGCAGGTGGGGGTGCCGGGCGGGGCGGGGCCGCCTCGGGCCGGGGAGGGCTCGGGGGAGGGGCGCG
GCGGCCCCCGGAGCGCCGGCGGCTGTCGAGGCGCGGCGAGCCGCAGCCATTGCCTTTTATGGTAATCGTG
CGAGAGGGCGCAGGGACTTCCTTTGTCCCAAATCTGTGCGGAGCCGAAATCTGGGAGGCGCCGCCGCACC
CCCTCTAGCGGGCGCGGGGCGAAGCGGTGCGGCGCCGGCAGGAAGGAAATGGGCGGGGAGGGCCTTCGTG
CGTCGCCGCGCCGCCGTCCCCTTCTCCCTCTCCAGCCTCGGGGCTGTCCGCGGGGGGACGGCTGCCTTCG
GGGGGGACGGGGCAGGGCGGGGTTCGGCTTCTGGCGTGTGACCGGCGGCTCTAGAGCCTCTGCTAACCAT
GTTCATGCCTTCTTCTTTTTCCTACAGCTCCTGGGCAACGTGCTGGTTATTGTGCTGTCTCATCATTTTG
GCAAAGAATTGCAAGTTTGTACAAAAAAGCAGGCTATAACTTCGTATAGGATACTTTATACGAAGTTATC
CTCGAGTACCGGTCACGCGTACGCAAGCTTGATAACTTCGTATAGCATACATTATACGAAGTTATCCTAG
GGCCACCTCACTGGCCCTTCTTGTGCGCGTTCTTGATGATGGCGTTCTTGAAGAGCGTCACCAGGGGCGT
CTGGCTCTTCTCGGAGGTCATGAAGCCACCGTAACGCTTGTCCTTGGGCGGGTTGTTTTCAGTCAGGGGC
TGTTCATCTCCGTTGCCAGGAAACACGGGCGTCTCCAGCGAGAGGTCGAGTTTGCAAGCCCGGATGCAAG
CCAGCAGGTTGCTCTCCGTGGTGAGGTCCTGGCACTGGCTGCTCTCCAGGCACCAGCTCCACACATCTAT
GGAGGTCTGAAGCAGGAGGGCCAGCAACAGGGCCCCTGAGCGACTGTAGCAGAATCTCGGCATGGTGGCT
CTAGAATAACTTCGTATAAAGTATCCTATACGAAGTTATAGGTACCTGAGCTCAACATCGATAGCACTAG
TATAACTTCGTATAATGTATGCTATACGAAGTTATACCCAGCTTTCTTGTACAAAGTGGGAATTCCGATA
ATCAACCTCTGGATTACAAAATTTGTGAAAGATTGACTGGTATTCTTAACTATGTTGCTCCTTTTACGCT
ATGTGGATACGCTGCTTTAATGCCTTTGTATCATGCTATTGCTTCCCGTATGGCTTTCATTTTCTCCTCC
TTGTATAAATCCTGGTTGCTGTCTCTTTATGAGGAGTTGTGGCCCGTTGTCAGGCAACGTGGCGTGGTGT
GCACTGTGTTTGCTGACGCAACCCCCACTGGTTGGGGCATTGCCACCACCTGTCAGCTCCTTTCCGGGAC
TTTCGCTTTCCCCCTCCCTATTGCCACGGCGGAACTCATCGCCGCCTGCCTTGCCCGCTGCTGGACAGGG
GCTCGGCTGTTGGGCACTGACAATTCCGTGGTGTTGTCGGGGAAGCTGACGTCCTTTCCATGGCTGCTCG
CCTGTGTTGCCACCTGGATTCTGCGCGGGACGTCCTTCTGCTACGTCCCTTCGGCCCTCAATCCAGCGGA
CCTTCCTTCCCGCGGCCTGCTGCCGGCTCTGCGGCCTCTTCCGCGTCTTCGCCTTCGCCCTCAGACGAGT
CGGATCTCCCTTTGGGCCGCCTCCCCGCATCGGGAATTCCTAGAGCTCGCTGATCAGCCTCGACTGTGCC
TTCTAGTTGCCAGCCATCTGTTGTTTGCCCCTCCCCCGTGCCTTCCTTGACCCTGGAAGGTGCCACTCCC
ACTGTCCTTTCCTAATAAAATGAGGAAATTGCATCGCATTGTCTGAGTAGGTGTCATTCTATTCTGGGGG
GTGGGGTGGGGCAGGACAGCAAGGGGGAGGATTGGGAAGAGAATAGCAGGCATGCTGGGGAGGGCCGCAG
GAACCCCTAGTGATGGAGTTGGCCACTCCCTCTCTGCGCGCTCGCTCGCTCACTGAGGCCGGGCGACCAA
AGGTCGCCCGACGCCCGGGCTTTGCCCGGGCGGCCTCAGTGAGCGAGCGAGCGCGCAGCTGCCTGCAGGG
GCGCCTGATGCGGTATTTTCTCCTTACGCATCTGTGCGGTATTTCACACCGCATA
[95 nt withheld, positions 3556-3650]
T
[46 nt withheld, positions 3652-3697]
C
[141 nt withheld, positions 3699-3839]
CCTTTGACGTTGGAGTCCACGTTCTTT
[37 nt withheld, positions 3867-3903]
ACTCTATCTCGGGCTATTCTTTTGATTTATAAGGGATTTTGCCGATTTCGGTCTATTGGTTAAAAAATGA
GCTGATTTAACAAAAATTTAACGCGAATTTTAACAAAATATTAACGTTTACAATTTTATGGTGCACTCTC
AGTACAATCTGCTCTGATGCCGCATAGTTAAGCCAGCCCCGACACCCGCCAACACCCGCTGACGCGCCCT
GACGGGCTTGTCTGCTCCCGGCATCCGCTTACAGACAAGCTGTGACCGTCTCCGGGAGCTGCATGTGTCA
GAGGTTTTCACCGTCATCACCGAAACGCGCGAGACGAAAGGGCCTCGTGATACGCCTATTTTTATAGGTT
AATGTCATGATAATAATGGTTTCTTAGACGTCAGGTGGCACTTTTCGGGGAAATGTGCGCGGAACCCCTA
TTTGTTTATTTTTCTAAATACATTCAAATATGTATCCGCTCATGAGACAATAACCCTGATAAATGCTTCA
ATAATATTGAAAAAGGAAGAGTATGAGTATTCAACATTTCCGTGTCGCCCTTATTCCCTTTTTTGCGGCA
TTTTGCCTTCCTGTTTTTGCTCACCCAGAAACGCTGGTGAAAGTAAAAGATGCTGAAGATCAGTTGGGTG
CACGAGTGGGTTACATCGAACTGGATCTCAACAGCGGTAAGATCCTTGAGAGTTTTCGCCCCGAAGAACG
TTTTCCAATGATGAGCACTTTTAAAGTTCTGCTATGTGGCGCGGTATTATCCCGTATTGACGCCGGGCAA
GAGCAACTCGGTCGCCGCATACACTATTCTCAGAATGACTTGGTTGAGTACTCACCAGTCACAGAAAAGC
ATCTTACGGATGGCATGACAGTAAGAGAATTATGCAGTGCTGCCATAACCATGAGTGATAACACTGCGGC
CAACTTACTTCTGACAACGATCGGAGGACCGAAGGAGCTAACCGCTTTTTTGCACAACATGGGGGATCAT
GTAACTCGCCTTGATCGTTGGGAACCGGAGCTGAATGAAGCCATACCAAACGACGAGCGTGACACCACGA
TGCCTGTAGCAATGGCAACAACGTTGCGCAAACTATTAACTGGCGAACTACTTACTCTAGCTTCCCGGCA
ACAATTAATAGACTGGATGGAGGCGGATAAAGTTGCAGGACCACTTCTGCGCTCGGCCCTTCCGGCTGGC
TGGTTTATTGCTGATAAATCTGGAGCCGGTGAGCGTGGAAGCCGCGGTATCATTGCAGCACTGGGGCCAG
ATGGTAAGCCCTCCCGTATCGTAGTTATCTACACGACGGGGAGTCAGGCAACTATGGATGAACGAAATAG
ACAGATCGCTGAGATAGGTGCCTCACTGATTAAGCATTGGTAACTGTCAGACCAAGTTTACTCATATATA
CTTTAGATTGATTTAAAACTTCATTTTTAATTTAAAAGGATCTAGGTGAAGATCCTTTTTGATAATCTCA
TGACCAAAATCCCTTAACGTGAGTTTTCGTTCCACTGAGCGTCAGACCCCGTAGAAAAGATCAAAGGATC
TTCTTGAGATCCTTTTTTTCTGCGCGTAATCTGCTGCTTGCAAACAAAAAAACCACCGCTACCAGCGGTG
GTTTGTTTGCCGGATCAAGAGCTACCAACTCTTTTTCCGAAGGTAACTGGCTTCAGCAGAGCGCAGATAC
CAAATACTGTTCTTCTAGTGTAGCCGTAGTTAGGCCACCACTTCAAGAACTCTGTAGCACCGCCTACATA
CCTCGCTCTGCTAATCCTGTTACCAGTGGCTGCTGCCAGTGGCGATAAGTCGTGTCTTACCGGGTTGGAC
TCAAGACGATAGTTACCGGATAAGGCGCAGCGGTCGGGCTGAACGGGGGGTTCGTGCACACAGCCCAGCT
TGGAGCGAACGACCTACACCGAACTGAGATACCTACAGCGTGAGCTATGAGAAAGCGCCACGCTTCCCGA
AGGGAGAAAGGCGGACAGGTATCCGGTAAGCGGCAGGGTCGGAACAGGAGAGCGCACGAGGGAGCTTCCA
GGGGGAAACGCCTGGTATCTTTATAGTCCTGTCGGGTTTCGCCACCTCTGACTTGAGCGTCGATTTTTGT
GATGCTCGTCAGGGGGGCGGAGCCTATGGAAAAACGCCAGCAACGCGGCCTTTTTACGGTTCCTGGCCTT
TTGCTGGCCTTTTGCTCACATGT
Features (pLannotate 1.2.2; 23 found; start..end, strand, type, name):
      1..141     -  repeat_region  AAV2 ITR: inverted terminal repeat of adeno-associated virus serotype 2 inverted
    148..168     +  protein_bind   attB4: mutant version of attB; core recombination site for the Gateway® BP reaction BP Clonase™
    172..551     +  enhancer       CMV enhancer: human cytomegalovirus immediate early enhancer
    553..830     +  promoter       chicken β-actin promoter: No description available
    831..1847    +  intron         chimeric intron: chimera between introns from chicken β-actin and rabbit β-globin
   1902..1922    +  protein_bind   attB1: mutant version of attB; core recombination site for the Gateway® BP reaction BP Clonase™
   1926..1959    +  protein_bind   lox2272: Cre-mediated recombination occurs in the 8-bp core sequence (GGATACTT). lox2272 sites are compatible with each other, but incompatible with loxP or loxN sites (Lee and Saito, 1988). Cre recombinase
   1992..2025    +  protein_bind   loxP: Cre-mediated recombination occurs in the 8-bp core sequence (GCATACAT). Cre recombinase
   2041..2133    -  CDS            POMC: COLI_CAMDR - Experimental evidence at protein level: Swiss-Prot protein existence level 1. Beta-endorphin and Met-enkephalin are endogenous opiates. From Camelus dromedarius (Dromedary) (Arabian camel).
   2155..2373    -  CDS            Pomc (fragment): COLI_MOUSE - Also known as Pomc1. Experimental evidence at protein level: Swiss-Prot protein existence level 1. [Met-enkephalin]: Endogenous opiate. From Mus musculus (Mouse).
   2386..2419    -  protein_bind   lox2272: Cre-mediated recombination occurs in the 8-bp core sequence (GGATACTT). lox2272 sites are compatible with each other, but incompatible with loxP or loxN sites (Lee and Saito, 1988). Cre recombinase
   2452..2485    -  protein_bind   loxP: Cre-mediated recombination occurs in the 8-bp core sequence (GCATACAT). Cre recombinase
   2489..2509    -  protein_bind   attB2: mutant version of attB; core recombination site for the Gateway® BP reaction BP Clonase™
   2520..3108    +  misc_feature   WPRE: woodchuck hepatitis virus posttranscriptional regulatory element
   3144..3255    +  polyA_signal   bGH poly(A) signal: bovine growth hormone polyadenylation signal
   3359..3499    +  repeat_region  AAV2 ITR: inverted terminal repeat of adeno-associated virus serotype 2 inverted
   3504..3555    -  misc_feature   bom (fragment): basis of mobility region from pBR322
   3574..4029    +  rep_origin     f1 ori (sequence partly withheld): f1 bacteriophage origin of replication; arrow indicates direction of (+) strand synthesis
   4030..4079    -  misc_feature   bom (fragment): basis of mobility region from pBR322
   4181..4216    -  CDS            rop (fragment): Rop protein, which maintains plasmids at low copy number; rop
   4311..4415    +  promoter       AmpR promoter: bla
   4416..5276    +  CDS            AmpR: β-lactamase; bla; confers resistance to ampicillin, carbenicillin, and related antibiotics
   5447..6035    +  rep_origin     ori: high-copy-number ColE1/pMB1/pBR322/pUC origin of replication
