[The description below was written by a language model from this plasmid's Addgene catalogue record and pLannotate feature annotations shown in this document.]
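Description:
AAV-DIO-beta-Endorphin is an adeno-associated virus transfer plasmid built on the commercial pAAV[FLEXon] backbone for Cre-dependent overexpression of mouse beta-endorphin. The 6.1 kb plasmid is propagated in E. coli through a high-copy ColE1/pUC-type origin with ampicillin selection (AmpR with its own bla promoter). It also carries an f1 phage origin and small remnants of the pBR322 bom and rop regions. Two AAV2 inverted terminal repeats flank the expression cassette and define the segment that is replicated and packaged into recombinant AAV particles when helper functions are supplied.

Between the ITRs, expression is driven by the CAG promoter, annotated here as the CMV enhancer, chicken β-actin promoter and chimeric β-actin/β-globin intron. Downstream lies a double-floxed inverted (DIO/FLEX) cassette: a lox2272 and loxP pair on each side, in opposing orientations, enclosing the synthesized insert on the antisense strand. The catalogue lists the insert as 336 bp derived from mouse Pomc. The automated annotation splits it into a mouse Pomc fragment and a short segment matched to a camel POMC entry, which most likely reflects conservation of the beta-endorphin region rather than a different species origin. How the two portions are joined into one precursor is not stated in the record. In cells lacking Cre the coding sequence is not expressed in sense orientation; Cre recombination inverts it and then locks it in place, allowing transcription from CAG. A WPRE enhances transcript expression and a bGH polyadenylation signal terminates the message. Gateway attB4, attB1 and attB2 sites are remnants of modular vector assembly. No tag or fluorescent reporter is annotated. The construct is intended for cell-type-specific beta-endorphin overexpression in Cre-expressing cells, and the associated study concerns melanocortin circuitry and obesity in mice.
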