Addgene plasmid #239043: AAV-DIO-beta-Endorphin
Purpose: Overexpression of beta endorphin
Depositing lab: Qingchun Tong. Depositing organization: University of Texas Health Science Center at Houston. Publication: Lateral septum as a melanocortin downstream site in obesity development. Xu Y, Jiang Z, Li H, Cai J, Jiang Y, Otiz-Guzman J, Xu Y, Arenkiel BR, Tong Q. Cell Rep. 2023 May 30;42(5):112502. doi: 10.1016/j.celrep.2023.112502. Epub 2023 May 11. PubMed 37171957.
Backbone
  Vector backbone: pAAV[FLEXon]
  Backbone manufacturer: Vector Builder
  Vector type: AAV
Growth in bacteria
  Bacterial resistance: Ampicillin, 100 μg/mL
  Growth temperature: 37°C
  Growth strain: NEB Stable
  Copy number: High Copy
Gene/Insert
  Gene/Insert name: beta-Endorphin
  Species: M. musculus (mouse)
  Insert size (bp): 336
  Entrez Gene: Pomc (a.k.a. ACTH, BE, Beta-LPH, Clip, Gamma-LPH, Npp, Pomc-1, Pomc1, alpha-MSH, alphaMSH, beta-MSH, gamma-MSH)
  Promoter: CAG
  Cloning method: Gene Synthesis
  Sequencing primers: 5′ CAG-F
Terms and licenses: Academic/Nonprofit Terms; Industry Terms: Not Available to Industry
How to cite: AAV-DIO-beta-Endorphin was a gift from Qingchun Tong (Addgene plasmid # 239043 ; http://n2t.net/addgene:239043 ; RRID:Addgene_239043)
